>Addgene plasmid #106262 | pTS32.372 | depositor full sequence | sequence record 201148 | Full Sequence
GTGGCACTTTTCGGGGAAATGTGCGCGGAACCCCTATTTGTTTATTTTTCTAAATACATTCAAATATGTA
TCCGCTCATGAGACAATAACCCTGATAAATGCTTCAATAATATTGAAAAAGGAAGAGTATGAGTATTCAA
CATTTCCGTGTCGCCCTTATTCCCTTTTTTGCGGCATTTTGCCTTCCTGTTTTTGCTCACCCAGAAACGC
TGGTGAAAGTAAAAGATGCTGAAGATCAGTTGGGTGCACGAGTGGGTTACATCGAACTGGATCTCAACAG
CGGTAAGATCCTTGAGAGTTTTCGCCCCGAAGAACGTTTTCCAATGATGAGCACTTTTAAAGTTCTGCTA
TGTGGCGCGGTATTATCCCGTATTGACGCCGGGCAAGAGCAACTCGGTCGCCGCATACACTATTCTCAGA
ATGACTTGGTTGAGTACTCACCAGTCACAGAAAAGCATCTTACGGATGGCATGACAGTAAGAGAATTATG
CAGTGCTGCCATAACCATGAGTGATAACACTGCGGCCAACTTACTTCTGACAACGATCGGAGGACCGAAG
GAGCTAACCGCTTTTTTGCACAACATGGGGGATCATGTAACTCGCCTTGATCGTTGGGAACCGGAGCTGA
ATGAAGCCATACCAAACGACGAGCGTGACACCACGATGCCTGTAGCAATGGCAACAACGTTGCGCAAACT
ATTAACTGGCGAACTACTTACTCTAGCTTCCCGGCAACAATTAATAGACTGGATGGAGGCGGATAAAGTT
GCAGGACCACTTCTGCGCTCGGCCCTTCCGGCTGGCTGGTTTATTGCTGATAAATCTGGAGCCGGTGAGC
GTGGGTCTCGCGGTATCATTGCAGCACTGGGGCCAGATGGTAAGCCCTCCCGTATCGTAGTTATCTACAC
GACGGGGAGTCAGGCAACTATGGATGAACGAAATAGACAGATCGCTGAGATAGGTGCCTCACTGATTAAG
CATTGGTAACTGTCAGACCAAGTTTACTCATATATACTTTAGATTGATTTAAAACTTCATTTTTAATTTA
AAAGGATCTAGGTGAAGATCCTTTTTGATAATCTCATGACCAAAATCCCTTAACGTGAGTTTTCGTTCCA
CTGAGCGTCAGACCCCGTAGAAAAGATCAAAGGATCTTCTTGAGATCCTTTTTTTCTGCGCGTAATCTGC
TGCTTGCAAACAAAAAAACCACCGCTACCAGCGGTGGTTTGTTTGCCGGATCAAGAGCTACCAACTCTTT
TTCCGAAGGTAACTGGCTTCAGCAGAGCGCAGATACCAAATACTGTCCTTCTAGTGTAGCCGTAGTTAGG
CCACCACTTCAAGAACTCTGTAGCACCGCCTACATACCTCGCTCTGCTAATCCTGTTACCAGTGGCTGCT
GCCAGTGGCGATAAGTCGTGTCTTACCGGGTTGGACTCAAGACGATAGTTACCGGATAAGGCGCAGCGGT
CGGGCTGAACGGGGGGTTCGTGCACACAGCCCAGCTTGGAGCGAACGACCTACACCGAACTGAGATACCT
ACAGCGTGAGCTATGAGAAAGCGCCACGCTTCCCGAAGGGAGAAAGGCGGACAGGTATCCGGTAAGCGGC
AGGGTCGGAACAGGAGAGCGCACGAGGGAGCTTCCAGGGGGAAACGCCTGGTATCTTTATAGTCCTGTCG
GGTTTCGCCACCTCTGACTTGAGCGTCGATTTTTGTGATGCTCGTCAGGGGGGCGGAGCCTATGGAAAAA
CGCCAGCAACGCGGCCTTTTTACGGTTCCTGGCCTTTTGCTGGCCTTTTGCTCACATGTTCTTTCCTGCG
TTATCCCCTGATTCTGTGGATAACCGTATTACCGCCTTTGAGTGAGCTGATACCGCTCGCCGCAGCCGAA
CGACCGAGCGCAGCGAGTCAGTGAGCGAGGAAGCGGAAGAGCGCCCAATACGCAAACCGCCTCTCCCCGC
GCGTTGGCCGATTCATTAATGCAGCTGGCACGACAGGTTTCCCGACTGGAAAGCGGGCAGTGAGCGCAAC
GCAATTAATGTGAGTTAGCTCACTCATTAGGCACCCCAGGCTTTACACTTTATGCTTCCGGCTCGTATGT
TGTGTGGAATTGTGAGCGGATAACAATTTCACACAGGAAACAGCTATGACCATGATTACGCCAAGCGCGC
AATTAACCCTCACTAAAGGGAACAAAAGCTGGGTACCGGGCCCCCCCTCGAGGTCGACGGTATCGATAAG
CTTCGGAGAATATGGAGCTTCATCGAATCACCGGCAGTAAGCGAAGGAGAATGTGAAGCCAGGGGTGTAT
AGCCGTCGGCGAAATAGCATGCCATTAACCTAGGTACAGAAGTCCAATTGCTTCCGATCTGGTAAAAGAT
TCACGAGATAGTACCTTCTCCGAAGTAGGTAGAGCGAGTACCCGGCGCGTAAGCTCCCTAATTGGCCCAT
CCGGCATCTGTAGGGCGTCCAAATATCGTGCCTCTCCTGCTTTGCCCGGTGTATGAAACCGGAAAGGCCG
CTCAGGAGCTGGCCAGCGGCGCAGACCGGGAACACAAGCTGGCAGTCGACCCATCCGGTGCTCTGCACTC
GACCTGCTGAGGTCCCTCAGTCCCTGGTAGGCAGCTTTGCCCCGTCTGTCCGCCCGGTGTGTCGGCGGGG
TTGACAAGGTCGTTGCGTCAGTCCAACATTTGTTGCCATATTTTCCTGCTCTCCCCACCAGCTGCTCTTT
TCTTTTCTCTTTCTTTTCCCATCTTCAGTATATTCATCTTCCCATCCAAGAACCTTTATTTCCCCTAAGT
AAGTACTTTGCTACATCCATACTCCATCCTTCCCATCCCTTATTCCTTTGAACCTTTCAGTTCGAGCTTT
CCCACTTCATCGCAGCTTGACTAACAGCTACCCCGCTTGAGCAGACATCACCGAATTCACCATGTCTAGA
CTGGACAAGAGCAAAGTCATAAACGGCGCTCTGGAATTACTCAATGGAGTCGGTATCGAAGGCCTGACGA
CAAGGAAACTCGCTCAAAAGCTGGGAGTTGAGCAGCCTACCCTGTACTGGCACGTGAAGAACAAGCGGGC
CCTGCTCGATGCCCTGCCAATCGAGATGCTGGACAGGCATCATACCCACTTCTGCCCCCTGGAAGGCGAG
TCATGGCAAGACTTTCTGCGGAACAACGCCAAGTCATTCCGCTGTGCTCTCCTCTCACATCGCGACGGGG
CTAAAGTGCATCTCGGCACCCGCCCAACAGAGAAACAGTACGAAACCCTGGAAAATCAGCTCGCGTTCCT
GTGTCAGCAAGGCTTCTCCCTGGAGAACGCACTGTACGCTCTGTCCGCCGTGGGCCACTTTACACTGGGC
TGCGTATTGGAGGAACAGGAGCATCAAGTAGCAAAAGAGGAAAGAGAGACACCTACCACCGATTCTATGC
CCCCACTTCTGAGACAAGCAATTGAGCTGTTCGACCGGCAGGGAGCCGAACCTGCCTTCCTTTTCGGCCT
GGAACTAATCATATGTGGCCTGGAGAAACAGCTAAAGTGCGAAAGCGGCGGGCCGGCCGACGCCCTTGAC
GATTTTGACTTAGACATGCTCCCAGCCGATGCCCTTGACGACTTTGACCTTGATATGCTGCCTGCTGACG
CTCTTGACGATTTTGACCTTGACATGCTCCCCGGGTAACTAAGTAAGGATCCACTAGTACAGCAGAAGAA
TCTCTCTCCGCTGTTGCTTCAGTGTCTGCCATGCATTAACTTCATCCTACTGTCCTACCCGCAGTACCCA
TTCACATTTGCGGCAGATACCAGGTTGTTTTCTATTCCCTCGGTTCTTCAGTTCTTCAGATATTACATTA
CTCGAGAAATTGGCGGCGATGCAGGAGTTTGGTTGGTTTTAATTGTTTCAGTCTCCTTGACCTGATTTGT
ATGACATGCAATGTTTCGACGGAAGACTATCTCGGTGAATATACGTCATGAATCATGCGGCCGCGCGTAT
CACGAGGCCCTTTCGTCTTCACTCGAGTTTACCACTCCCTATCAGTGATAGAGAAAAGTGAAAGTCGAGT
TTACCACTCCCTATCAGTGATAGAGAAAAGTGAAAGTCGAGTTTACCACTCCCTATCAGTGATAGAGAAA
AGTGAAAGTCGAGTTTACCACTCCCTATCAGTGATAGAGAAAAGTGAAAGTCGAGTTTACCACTCCCTAT
CAGTGATAGAGAAAAGTGAAAGTCGAGTTTACCACTCCCTATCAGTGATAGAGAAAAGTGAAAGTCGAGT
TTACCACTCCCTATCAGTGATAGAGAAAAGTGAAAGTCGAGCTCCCCATCTTCAGTATATTCATCTTCCC
ATCCAAGAACCTTTATTTCCCCTAAGTAAGTACTTTGCTACATCCATACTCCATCCTTCCCATCCCTTAT
TCCTTTGAACCTTTCAGTTCGAGCTTTCCCACTTCATCGCAGCTTGACTAACAGCTACCCCGCTTGAGCA
GACATCACCGTTTAAACACCATGGAGGACGCCAAGAACATCAAGAAGGGCCCCGCCCCCTTCTACCCCCT
CGAGGACGGCACCGCCGGCGAGCAGCTCCACAAGGCCATGAAGCGCTACGCCCTCGTCCCCGGCACCATC
GCCTTCGTAGGTTTCCTCCAGCTCTCGCCTCCAGCACCCGAGGCACACCTCGGGCATCTTCACAACAACA
GACACTGACATCTCATTCTCACAGACCGACGCCCACATCGAGGTCAACATCACCTACGCCGAGTACTTCG
AGATGTCCGTCCGCCTCGCCGAGGCCATGAAGCGCTACGGCCTCAACACCAACCACCGCATCGTCGTCTG
CTCCGAGAACTCCCTCCAGTTCTTCATGCCCGTCCTCGGCGCCCTCTTCATCGGCGTCGCCGTCGCCCCC
GCCAACGACATCTACAACGAGCGCGAGCTCCTCAACTCCATGAACATCTCCCAGCCCACCGTCGTCTTCG
TCTCCAAGAAGGGCCTCCAGAAGATCCTCAACGTCCAGAAGAAGCTCCCCATCATCCAGAAGATCATCAT
CATGGACTCCAAGACCGACTACCAGGGCTTCCAGTCCATGTACACCTTCGTCACCTCCCACCTCCCCCCC
GGCTTCAGCGAGTACGACTTCGTCCCCGAGTCCTTCGACCGCGACAAGACCATCGCCCTCATCATGAACT
CCTCCGGCTCCACCGGCCTCCCCAAGGGCGTCGCCCTCCCCCACCGCACCGCCTGCGTCCGCTTCTCCCA
CGCCCGCGACCCCATCTTCGGCAACCAGATCATCCCCGACACCGCCATCCTCTCCGTCGTCCCCTTCCAC
CACGGCTTCGGCATGTTCACCACCCTCGGCTACCTCATCTGCGGCTTCCGCGTCGTCCTCATGTACCGCT
TCGAGGAGGAGCTCTTCCTCCGCTCCCTCCAGGACTACAAGATCCAGTCCGCCCTCCTCGTCCCCACCCT
CTTCTCCTTCTTCGCCAAGTCCACCCTCATCGACAAGTACGACCTCTCCAACCTCCACGAGATCGCCTCC
GGCGGCGCCCCCCTCTCCAAGGAGGTCGGCGAGGCCGTCGCCAAGCGCTTCCACCTCCCCGGCATCCGCC
AGGGCTACGGCCTCACCGAGACCACCTCCGCCATCCTCATCACCCCCGAGGGCGACGACAAGCCCGGCGC
CGTCGGCAAGGTCGTCCCCTTCTTCGAGGCCAAGGTCGTCGACCTCGACACCGGCAAGACCCTCGGCGTC
AACCAGCGCGGCGAGCTCTGCGTCCGCGGCCCCATGATCATGTCCGGCTACGTCAACAACCCCGAGGCCA
CCAACGCCCTCATCGACAAGGACGGCTGGCTCCACTCCGGCGACATCGCCTACTGGGACGAGGACGAGCA
CTTCTTCATCGTCGACCGCCTCAAGTCCCTCATCAAGTACAAGGGCTACCAGGTCGCCCCCGCCGAGCTC
GAGTCCATCCTCCTCCAGCACCCCAACATCTTCGACGCCGGCGTCGCCGGCCTCCCCGACGACGACGCCG
GCGAGCTCCCCGCCGCCGTCGTCGTCCTCGAGCACGGCAAGACCATGACCGAGAAGGAGATCGTCGACTA
CGTCGCCTCCCAGGTCACCACCGCCAAGAAGCTCCGCGGCGGCGTCGTCTTCGTCGACGAGGTCCCCAAG
GGCCTCACCGGCAAGCTCGACGCCCGCAAGATCCGCGAGATCCTCATCAAGGCCAAGAAGGGCGGCAAGT
CCAAGCTCGGCTCCGGCGCCACCAACTTCTCCCTCCTGAAGCAGGCCGGTGACGTCGAGGAGAACCCCGG
CCCCATGGAAAAGCCTGTGGCCTCACAAGTCCACCCCAGCTGGCTAACAGCTCTTCTACCTGAATCCAGA
ATACCCCCCAAGCTGTTTGCCTGGTCCTCAGCCAACATCCGCCCAGCAAGCTCCTCCAAGCTCGGAGGCT
CTGCCACCAACATCCACCATGCAGAGTGTTCACATCCAACCCCAAACTCCACAGCAAGCTCTGAGCAGCG
CATCTTCATCGTTGGTCCCGGCAACATAGGTAGGCTCTACGCAAGCCACATGGTCCGCCGCCCAAATCCC
CTCCCCATCACTCTCGTCGTCCCCAGAAAGGAACTCCTATCGCAATGGGCAGGCTGTGAAGGCGTGGGCC
TTATAGACCCGGGTCGCGGCAAGGTCCTCAAAAGCAAGCGCTTCACCGTCGAGTGGTGGACGGAGACTAG
ACCACAGTATGGTCCTGTGAGAGAGGTGGCAGACGGAAAGAAGCTGCGCAACGTGTTCATATCCACAAAG
GCATCCGCTGGGCTGGCCGAGGCAGATCGTCTTCGTCGGTATTTGGGCAAGTGTAGTTCTGTCGTCTTTG
CGCAGAACGGAGTATGCAAGCTGTGGCCTCCTCATGGGCCGTTATACGTCGCCGGTCGATACCCTCCTGG
TGATGCTCCTACCTTCTCATCCTGCGTCGTGAATCATGGCGTTGCATCAGCGGGGCCTTTTCTGAGCATT
CACGCAGCTCCGGCAGATGCATCCATCGGACCTGTCCTCTGGCCTTCCCATCCGATGCCGCACAAGAAAC
CCCTGAACGACTTCTTCACAAGATACATTGCTACTACACCCTTCCTAAACACAAAGCAAGTTTCCTCTGG
TGAGCTCTGGCTTATTCAGCTGGAGAAACTTGTTACCAATGCCGCCATCAACCCCCTCACAGCTTTGCTA
CGCTGCAAAACGGGACAGCTGTTCACAACCCATGACCCCACAGACCCTCTTACGCGCGTGCTGGACAGGT
TGCTATGGCAGGCCAGCGCCGTGATTCAGGGTCTTATCAACCACGACGCGAGTGTCGACATCGTCGCTTC
CTACGCCGAGCACCTCCACCAGACCGAACCAAGCAGCGACTCAAGCCTTGTCGCAGTACGGACCAAGTTA
ACAGAGCGGTTCTCCCAGCCTACCTTGAGAGCGAAGCTATTCGCCTTTGGTCGCAAGATATACGAGCATC
GCAGCTCGATGCTTCAGGATGTTGAGGCCGGCAGGAAAACGGAGATAAGAGATTTCAACGGGTGGGTTGT
GGATATGGCGAGTTTTCTGGGGACGGGGCTGAATGTGAGCGTGCATCAGAGTTTGATTGTGCTGATTGAA
CGCGGTGAGGTTTTGAACAAGGATGAGTTGGCTAGGAGGACATTAGGCTCCGGCGCCACCAACTTCTCCC
TCCTGAAGCAGGCCGGTGACGTCGAGGAGAACCCCGGCCCCATGTCACTCCACACCCCAAGTGACGGTCA
ACAAGACCCAGCGTTAGCCTCCAAAACCCTCTGTGAGCAAATCTCGCGAGCCCTCGGCCTCGGCCAGGAC
AAGATTGAGAATATCTTCCCAGGGACACCCTTCCAGCGGGACGTCATAGACTGCGCCGCAGACGACAAGC
AGCGCGCCGTGGGCCACGCTGTCTTTGAAATTCCCAAAGATATAGACGCGGCCCGCCTGGCGGCTGCGTG
GAAGGAGACCGTGCTTCACACCCCTGCTCTGCGGACCTGCACGTTTACGTCCAAATCTGGGGATGTGCTT
CAGGTGGTCCTGAGAGATAGCTTTGTCTTTTCGTGGATGTCTGGGCCGTCTGTGGATCTTAAGGAGGCGG
TTGTGCAAGACGAGGCTGCTGCTGCTTTGGCTGGCCCGCGCTGTAACCGCTTCGTCCTTCTTGAGGACCC
TGATACAAAGGAACGTCAGCTCATCTGGACGTTCAGCCATGCTCTCGTTGATAGTACCTTCCAGGAACGT
ATCCTTCGACGAGTCCTCAAAGCTTACAAGGATGCCAATGACGAACATCCTCGCCAGTTCGAGACACCAG
ATTCTTCCCAGGCCACGCCCGAGGAGGATTTACAGCCCAATCCATCCAAGATGCTCAAGATCCCTCAAGC
CGCAGATATGGACCGTGCTGTTGAGTTTTGGAAGGATCATCTAAGTGGCCTGAATGCTTCTGCCTTCCCG
CATTTGTCCTCTCATCTGTCTATGCCACATCCAGATGCCAAGGCAGAGCATAGAATCTCCTACTCGTCTT
CAGCACAGCAAAAAATGTCCAGTGCTACTATTTGCCGAACTGCCCTGGCAATTCTGTTATCTCGTTATAC
GCACTCTCCTGAAGCACTCTTTGGCATTGTAACTGAGCAAACTCCTCTACTGGAGGAGCAACTCATGCTT
GATGGCCCAACACGTACAGTCGTACCAATCCGCGTATCCTGTGCTTCTGAACAGTCAGTGTCAGATATCA
TGAGCACGATTGACTCCTACGATCAGACCATGCGGCAGTTTGCCCACGCTGGTCTTCGCAACATCGCCAG
TGCTGGAGACGATGAATCTGCCGCCTGCGGGTTCCAGACCGTTCTCTTGGTCTCAGATGGAGACGCCCAG
CCAGCATCTACTTGGGAAATTCTCAAGAAAACTGAAGAGCCTGAGGGTTTCATCCCCTGTACGAACCGTG
CTCTGCTTCTAAGTTGCCAGATGACCAGCTCTGGAGCACACCTAACCGCCAGATACGACCAGAGTATCAT
CGACGCTGAGCAAATGGCCCGACTCCTGCGACAACTAGGCCATCTGATCCAAAATCTTCAAACCTCCACA
GATCTACCCGTGGAAAAGGTGGACATGATGACGCAAGAAGACTGGTTAGAGATTGAGAGGTGGAACTCAG
ACTCCATCGACGCACAAGACACGCTTATCCACAGCGAGATGTTGAAGTGGACTTCTCAGTCGCCTAACAA
AGCTGCCGTCGCCGCGTGGGATGGAGAGTGGACGTATGCTGAGCTGGACAATGTATCTTCGCGCCTGGCT
CAGCATATCAACTCTATTGACCTGGGCAAGGAGCACGCGATAGTACCCATCTACTTTGAGAAATCGAAAT
GGGTCGTTGCTTCGATGCTGGCTGTGCTCAAGGCTGGCCATGCGTTTACTCTCATTGACCCCAGTGATCC
ACCAGCTCGAACAGCACAGGTCGTGCAGCAAACCTCTGCGACAGTTGCTCTTACTTCCAAGCTCCATCGC
GAGACTGTTCAATCAACTGTCGGGCGCTGCATTGTTGTCGACGAAGAGTTTGTCAAATCCCTCCCCCAGT
CCAGCGAACTCTCAGCGTCTGTAAAGGCACATGACCTGGCATATGTCATCTTCACCTCGGGCAGCACAGG
CATTCCAAAGGGAATCATGATTGAGCACCGCTCATTTTCATCCTGCGCCATCAAATTCGGTCCCGCGCTT
GGAATAACCTCCGACACACGCGCTCTTCAGTTTGGATCTCATGCCTTTGGCGCGTGTATCCTCGAGATCA
TGACGACGCTCATCCACGGAGGCTGTGTCTGTATCCCCTCTGACGATGACCGCATGAACAACGTCCTTGA
GTTCATCAACCGGACTAACGTCAACTGGGTCATGGCAACGCCTTCGTACATGGGGACATTCCAGCCAGAG
GTTGTTCCTGGTTTGAAGACCTTGGTATTGGTAGGTGAGCAGATGTCTGCTTCTGTGAATGAGGTCTGGG
CTCCTCGTGTTCAACTCCTGAACGGTTACGGACAGAGCGAGAGTTCTTCTATCTGCTGCGTAGCCAAGAT
CAGCCCTGGTTCATCTGAGCCAAACAATATTGGCCACGCAGTAGGCGCACATTCTTGGATCGTTGACCCT
GAGGATCCCAATCGCTTGGCTCCCATCGGTGCCGTTGGCGAGCTGGTCATCGAGAGTGCAGGTATCGCAC
GCGATTACATCGTTGCGCCAACTCAGGATAAGTCTCCTTTCATTAAGACTGCTCCTACGTGGTATCCGGC
CAAGCAGCTCCCGGACGGCTTCAAGATCTACAGAACAGGCGATCTTGCATGCTACGCATCTGATGGCAGT
ATAGTGTGCCTTGGCCGTATGGACTCCCAGGTCAAGATCAGAGGACAGCGTGTTGAGCTGGGTGCAGTGG
AGACTCATCTTCGACAGCAGATGCCTGATGATATGACCATCGTTGTTGAAGCTGTCAAGTTCTCTGATTC
CTCCAGTACTACAGTTTTGACAGCCTTCTTGATTGGTGCAGGGGAGAAGAACAGTCATATCTTGGACCAG
CGTGCTACAAGGGAGATCAATGCCAAGATGGAGCAAGTTCTTCCTCGCCATTCCATCCCCGCGTTCTACA
TCTCTATGAACAACCTCCCCCAAACAGCCACTGGTAAGGTCGATCGACGAAAACTTCGTATCATGGGTAG
CAAGATACTGAGCCAAAAGACGCATTCCACCCCATCTCAGCAGAGTCAGGCCGCCATCTCATCTGGAACC
GACACAGAGACCAAGCTGGAGAGCATCTGGATCACAAGCTTGGACCTCGAGCCCGGCTCTGCAAACATGT
CAGCTACATTCTTCGAGATGGGCGGAAACTCCATCATCGCAATCAAGATGGTCAACATGGCGCGCTCCAA
TGGCATAGAGCTTAAGGTCTCGGACATTTACCAGAACCCCACGCTCGCTGGTCTCAAGGCTATTGTCATT
GGTACTTCGCTGCCATACAGCCTTATTCCCAAGGTTACCCGCCAAGGCCCTGTTAGCGAGCAGTCTTATG
CGCAAAACAGAATGTGGTTCCTGGATCAGTTGTCTGAGGGTGCTTCATGGTATCTGATTCCTTTCGCTGT
GCGCATGCGAGGTCCGGTGGATGTTGATGCGTTGACGCGTGCTTTGCTCGCTCTTGAACAGCGTCATGAG
ACACTACGAACTACATTTGAGAACCAAGATGGTGTTGGAGTCCAGATCATCCATGATAGACTCTCCAAAG
AGCTACAAGTCATCGATGCCTTGGATGGTGACGAGGGTGGTCTCAAGACACTCTACAAAGTAGAGACCAC
CACATTCGACATCACATCCGAAGCAGGCTGGAGCTCAACCCTCATCCGCCTCGGCAAAGACGATCACATT
CTGTCTATCGTCATGCACCACATCATCTCCGACGGCTGGTCCATCGACGTTCTCCGCCGCGAACTCATCC
AACTCTACGCCGCCGCTCTGCAGGGCAAGGATCCTTCCTCCGCACTAACCCCCCTACCCATCCAGTACAG
CGACTTCGCCGTGTGGCAGAAGCAGGAGGCCCAAGCAGCTGAGCACGAGAGGCAGCTCCAGTACTGGAAG
AAGCAACTCGCAGATAGTTCACCTGCCAAGATCCCTACCGACTTCCCCCGTCCAGATCTCCTGTCCGGTG
ACGCAGGCGTTGTGCCCGTTGCCATCGACGGCGAGCTGTATCAGAAACTAAGGGGCTTCTGCAACAAGCA
CAACAGCACTGCCTTCTCCATCCTGCTCGCTGCTTTCCGCGCGGCGCATTACCGTCTCACAGCCGTTGAC
GACGCCGTGATCGGCATCCCCATTGCAAACCGTAACCGCTGGGAGCTGGAGAACATGATTGGTTTCTTTG
TCAACACGCAGTGTATGCGCATCGCCGTTGACGAGACGGATACATTTGAGAGTCTGGTGCGCCAGGTCAG
ATCTACCACTACAGCTGCGTTTGCGCACGAGGATGTCCCCTTCGAGCGTGTCGTTTCAGCGCTTCAGCCT
GGCCATAGAGATCTCTCGCGAACACCGCTGGCACAGATAATGTTTGCTGTTCACTCGCAGAAGGACCTTG
GACGTTTCGAGCTGGAGGGTATCCAGTCTGAGCCTATCGCCAGCAAGGCCTACACCAGATTCGATGTCGA
GTTCCATCTGTTCCAACAGGCAGACGGACTGAAGGGCAGTTGCAACTTTGCCACAGATCTCTTCAAGCCC
GAAACTATCCAGAATGTTGTCAGCGTGTTTTTCCAGATTCTACGCCATGGCCTTGACCAGCCTGAGACGT
GTATCTCGGTTCTTCCACTGACTGATGGAGTCGAGGAGCTTCGCAGGTTGGATCTGCTGGAAATCAAGAG
GACTAACTACCCTCGCGATTCGAGCGTGGTAGATGTCTTCCGCGAACAAGCTGCCGCCAACCCAGAGGTT
ATCGCTGTTACCGACTCATCTTCTCGTCTGACTTATGCAGAGCTGGACAATAAGTCTGAGCTGCTCTCAC
GATGGCTTCGACGACGTAACTTGACGCCAGAGACGCTGGTCAGTGTTCTTGCTCCCCGGTCTTGCGAGAC
TATCGTTGCCTATGTTGGTATCCTCAAGGCGAACCTGGCGTATCTTCCTCTTGACGTGAGGTCCCCGGTG
ACTCGTATGAAGGACATCTTGTCGAGCGTGTCTGGAAACACCATAGTTCTTATGGGCTCTGGGGTAGAGG
ATCCTGGCTTTGACTTACCGCAACTAGAGCTCGTACGCATCACCGACACTTTCGATGAGACCATCGAGGA
CGTGCAAGACTCTCCCCAACCGTCTGCCACAAGCCTCGCCTACGTCGTCTTCACATCCGGTTCAACTGGT
AAACCCAAGGGCGTCATGATCGAGCACCGGGCCATTGTGCGTCTCGTCAAGAGTGACAACTTTCCTGGCT
TCCCCTCCCCCGCTCGCATGTCAAATGTCTTCAACCCTGCCTTCGACGGAGCCATCTGGGAGATCAACTG
GATGCTCCTGAACGGCGGAACAGTCGTCTGCATCGACTACCTGACCACCCTGGACGGCAAAGAGCTCGCT
GCTGTGTTCGCCAAAGAGCGCGTCAACGCCGCCTTCTTCGCACCTGCGATGCTCAAGCTTTACCTCGTTG
ATGCGCGCGAGGCTTTGAAGAATCTTGACTTCCTTATTGTTGGAGGTGAGAGGTTCGATACCAAGGAAGC
CGTGGAGGCCATGCCGCTTGTGAGAGGCAAGATTGCCAATATCTATGGTCCGACTGAGGCTGGAATAATC
AGCACGTGCTATAACATCCCCAAGGATGAGGCTTACACCAATGGTGTTCCCATTGGTGGAAGTATCTACA
ACTCTGGTGCCTACGTCATGGATCCTAACCAGCAACTTGTCGGCCTTGGCGTCATGGGAGAGCTTGTTGT
TACCGGAGACGGTGTTGGTCGAGGCTACACTAACCCCGAGCTCAACAAGAACCGCTTCATCGACATCACC
ATCGAGGGCAAGACTTTCAAGGCTTACCGTACTGGTGACCGGATGCGTGCACGAGTAGGCGACGGTCTCC
TTGAGTTCTTCGGCCGCATGGACAACCAGTTCAAGATCCGCGGCAACCGTATCGAAGCAGGGGAAGTTGA
GTCTGCCATGCTCAGCCTCAAGAATGTCCTTAACGCCGCCATTGTCGTCCGCGGGGGCGGAGAAGATGAA
GGGCCACTCGAGATGGTCGGATTCATCGTCGCGGACGACAAGAATGATACCACGGAGGAGGAAGAGACAG
GCAACCAAGTTGAGGGCTGGCAGGACCATTTCGAGAGTGGTATGTACTCGGATATCAGCACCGCCGTGGA
CCAATCTGCCATTGGAAACGACTTTAAGGGCTGGACTTCTATGTACGATGGTAAGGATATCGACAAGGGC
GAGATGCAGGAGTGGTTGGACGACGCTATTCACACCCTGCATAACGGCCAGATCCCTCGCGATGTCCTCG
AGATCGGTACCGGTAGTGGTATGATCCTGTTCAACCTCAACCCGGGCCTCAACAGCTACGTTGGTCTTGA
TCCATCCAAGTCAGCAGTCGAGTTCGTCAACAGAGCCGTCGAGTCCTCTCCCAAGTTCGCAGGAAAAGCC
AAGGTCCACGTCGGCATGGCCACAGACGTCAACAAACTCGGCGAAGTACACCCCGATCTCGTGGTCTTCA
ACTCCGTTGTTCAATACTTCCCCACACCCGAGTATCTCGCCGAGGTCATCGATGGCCTCATTGCCATCCC
CAGCGTCAAGCGCATCTTCCTTGGCGATATCAGATCATATGCTACCAACGGACACTTCCTCGCCGCACGC
GCCATCCACACGCTCGGCACCAATAACAACGCCACCAAGGATAGGGTGCGCCAGAAGATCCAGGAGCTGG
AGGATCGAGAGGAAGAGTTTCTCGTTGAGCCTGCCTTCTTCACCACTCTGAAGGAGCGACGTCCAGATGT
TGTCAAGCATGTTGAGATCATCCCCAAGAACATGAAGGCCACCAACGAACTCAGCGCCTATCGCTACACG
GCTGTTGTGCATCTGCGGGATGAAACGGACGAACCTGTGTATCATATTGAGAAGGATAGCTGGGTTGACT
TTGAGGCGAAGCAGATGGACAAGACGGCTCTTCTTGACCACCTGCGCCTCTCCAAGGATGCTATGAGTGT
GGCGGTTAGCAACATCACCTACGCCCACACTGCCTTTGAACGTCGTATCGTTGAGTCTCTCGATGAGGAT
AGCAAGGATGACACCAAGGGTACACTCGATGGTGCAGCCTGGCTCTCAGCAGTTCGCTCCGAAGCCGAAA
ACCGCGCCTCACTCACCGTCCCCGACATCCTGGAGATCGCCAAAGAGGCTGGTTTCCGAGTTGAAGTCAG
CGCTGCTCGCCAGTGGTCCCAAAGTGGTGCTTTAGACGCAGTCTTCCACCACTTTCCACCCTCCAGCACT
GACCGCACTCTAATCCAGTTCCCCACGGACAACGAGCTTCGATCATCACTCACCCTCGCCAACCGCCCTC
TCCAGAAGCTGCAGCGCCGTCGTGCCGCTCTGCAAGTCCGCGAGAAGCTCCAGACGCTGGTCCCGTCTTA
CATGGTTCCTCCGAATATCGTGGTGCTGGACACGATGCCTCTCAATACTAACGGCAAGATCGACAGAAAG
GAGCTTACGCGTAGAGCACGAACACTGCCGAAGCAGCAGACTGCGGCGCCTGTGCCGGACTTCCCTATCT
CTGATATCGAGATCACGCTGTGCGAGGAGGCAACTGAGGTCTTTGGAATGAAGGTTGAAATCAGCGATCA
CTTCTTCCAGCTCGGCGGTCACTCTCTCCTCGCTACGAAACTCATTTCTCGCATCCAGCACCGTCTCCAT
GTGCGGGTTACTGTGAAGGACGTATTCGACAGCCCTGTCTTTGCCGATCTGGCAGTCATCATCCGTCAAG
GACTTGCTATGCAGAACCCTGTTGCTGAAGGACAGGACAAGCAAGGCTGGTCCTCGAGAGTTGCCCCTCG
TACAGAAGTCGAGAAGATGCTGTGCGAGGAGTTCGCAGCTGGTCTTGGTGTCCCGGTTGGTATCACTGAC
AACTTCTTCGATCTCGGTGGTCACTCGCTCATGGCTACTAAGCTAGCTGTGCGAATTGGCCGTCGCCTTG
ATACCGCCATCACAGTCAAGGACATCTTCGACTACCCTGTGCTTTTCCAATTGGCGAAGAAGTTGGAGTC
TTCGCATTCCAAGAGCTACGAGGAGTCTGGCGACGATATCCAGATGGCCGATTACACTGCATTCCAGCTC
CTCGATCTGGAAGACCCCCAAGACTTTGTTCAGTCCCAGATTCGGCCTCAACTGGACTCCTGCTACGGCA
CCATCCAGGATGTCTACCCGTCTACGCAGATGCAAAAGGCCTTCCTCTTCGATCCCACGACCGGCGAGCC
CCGAGGTCTTGTGCCTTTCTATATCGACTTCCCCAGCAATGCAGATGCCGAGACCCTCACCAAGGCTATC
GGAGCTCTAGTTGACAAGCTCGATATGTTCAGAACTGTCTTCCTGGAGGCCGCAGGCGATCTGTACCAAG
TTGTCGTTGAGCACCTCAACTTGCCTATTGAGACCATCGAGACTGAGAAGAACGTCAACACTGCAACCGG
TGACTACCTGGATGTTCATGGAAAGGACCCTGTCCGTCTAGGCCACCCGTGCATCCAATTCGCCATCCTG
AAGACTGCCTCCTCTGTACGTGTTCTCCTGCGAATGTCCCACGCTCTGTATGATGGTTTGAGTTTTGAGT
ACATCGTCCGTGGTCTCCACGTTCTCTACAGCGGTAGAAACCTCCCCCCACCAACACAGTTTGCGCGATA
CATGCAGTATGCTGCACACAGTCGTGAAGAAGGTTATCCCTTCTGGCGCGAGGTTCTGCAGAACGCGCCC
ATGACAGTTCTACACGACACCAATAACGGTATGTCTGAGCAAGAGATGCCAGCCTCCAAGGCGGTACACC
TGTCAGAGGTCGTCAACGTTCCAGCGCAAGCTATTCGAAACAGTACCAACACCCAAGCGACCGTCTTCAA
CACCGCCTGTGCCCTTGTCCTAGCCAAGGAATCCGGCTCACAGGATGTCGTCTTCGGCCGTATTGTCTCT
GGTCGACAAGGTCTACCAGTCGTCTGGCAGGACATCATCGGCCCCTGCACAAACGCCGTGCCCGTCCACG
CACGCGTCGACGATGGAAACCCCCAACGCATCATCCGCGACCTACGCGACCAATACCTCCGCACTCTGCC
CTTCGAATCGCTTGGCTTCGAGGAAATCAAGCGTAACTGCACGGACTGGCCCGAAGAATTGACCAACTTC
TCTGTCTGCGTGACGTACCACAACTTCGAGTACCACCCCGAGAGCGAAGTTGACAACCAAAAGGTTGAGA
TGGGAGTTTTGGCAAAGTATGTTGAGTTGAGTGAAAACGAGCCGCTGTACGATCTTGCTATTGCGGGAGA
GGTTGAGGCGGATGGAGTTAACCTGAAGGTCACTGTTGTTGCAAAGGCAAGGCTTTACAATGAGGCGAGG
ATTAGACATGTGCTTGAGGAAGTTTGCAAAACTTTCAATGGTTTGAACGAGGCTTTGTAAGTTTAAACAG
TAGATGCCGACCGGGATCCACTTAACGTTACTGAAATCATCAAACAGCTTGACGAATCTGGATATAAGAT
CGTTGGTGTCGATGTCAGCTCCGGAGTTGAGACAAATGGTGTTCAGGATCTCGATAAGATACGTTCATTT
GTCCAAGCAGCAAAGAGTGCCTTCTAGTGATTTAATAGCTCCATGTCAACAAGAATAAAACGCGTTTCGG
GTTTACCTCTTCCAGATACAGCTCATCTGCAATGCATTAATGCATTGGACCTCGCAACCCTAGTACGCCC
TTCAGGCTCCGGCGAAGCAGAAGAATAGCTTAGCAGAGTCTATTTTCATTTTCGGGAGACGAGATCAAGC
AGATCAACGGTCGTCAAGAGACCTACGAGACTGAGGAATCCGCTCTTGGCTCCACGCGGGCGCGCCTCGG
TCGCTCACTGTTCCTTTACGGATATGTGTACTCCGGCAAGCCGCGGGGTCGCGGTCGTTTGTACGGCAGC
TTCTACTTGCTTGCACAGGGAGCTCTCTGGGGCTTGACGTCTTTTGGAGTTGCGAGGGAGTTGATTTCCT
ACTTCTAAGTTTGGACTGAATCCGTGGTGTGATTGAGGTGATTGGCGATGTTTGGCTATACCAGCTATAT
GTAATAATCTCTACTGTATACTACTATTCAACGCATTTTACTATGCGTGCTGCTAGGGTCGGCAATGACA
ATGGCAATCTGACTGACGTGGTCTATTTCTCCATGTGCAGCAGGGAATACGAGCTCCAATGGACCTCGGG
AGTGGCACAGTCAATGGCAAGGAAACTCCGCCTTTGCAGGTGTGGCTGAACCCCACGGGTCGGAGGCGGA
GCAATCCACCCCCGATGTGGCTGGTGCGTGGAGGGGCTCGCGATGATTTTACTGAGCTTGCTTTTCTTGT
CGACATTGAACATTGTCCTTGGTCTTCCTTCAGATTTAAGGGTCAGTCACTGCTACATTTCTCAGTAGTA
TCCGCGCACGTCTCTGGATTTACGAATCAGGGTCCACCAGTCGAAACTTCGAACTACTCTCATTATACAA
TCCTCTTTCCATTCCCGCATTAACCCCTCCATCAACACCATGTCCTCCAAGTCGCAATTGACCTACACTG
CCCGTGCCAGCAAGCATCCCAATGCTCTGGCGAAGAGGCTGTTCGAGATTGCCGAGGCCAAGAAGACCAA
TGTGACTGTCTCGGCTGACGTTACCACCACTAAGGAGCTACTAGATCTTGCTGACCGTAGGCCGACCCGC
TACTCTGCCTGATTATGCTGCATGCAAACTTATTAACGGTGATACCGGACTGCAGGTCTCGGTCCCTACA
TTGCCGTGATCAAAACCCACATCGATATCCTCTCTGATTTCAGCAACGAGACCATTGAGGGACTTAAGGC
TCTCGCGCAGAAGCACAACTTTCTCATCTTCGAGGACCGCAAGTTCATTGACATCGGCAACACGGTCCAG
AAGCAATACCACGGCGGTACCCTCCGTATCTCGGAATGGGCCCACATCATCAACTGCAGCATTCTCCCTG
GTGAGGGTATCGTCGAGGCTCTCGCTCAGACGGCGTCTGCACCGGACTTCGCCTACGGCCCCGAACGCGG
TCTGTTGATCTTGGCAGAGATGACCTCTAAGGGCTCCTTGGCTACCGGCCAGTACACTACTTCCTCGGTC
GATTATGCCCGGAAATACAAGAACTTCGTTATGGGATTCGTGTCGACGCGCGCGTTGGGTGAGGTGCAGT
CGGAAGTCAGCTCTCCTTCGGATGAGGAGGACTTTGTGGTCTTCACGACTGGTGTGAACATTTCTTCCAA
GGGAGATAAGCTTGGTCAGCAGTACCAGACGCCCGGATCGGCTATCGGCCGGGGTGCTGACTTCATTATC
GCGGGTCGCGGTATCTACGCCGCGCCGGATCGATCCGGTGCAGGCTGCGCAACAGTATCAGAAGGAGGGG
TGGGAAGCCTACCTGGCCCGTGTCGGCGGAAACTAATACTATAAAAGGAGGATCGAAGTTCTGATGGTTA
TGAATGATATAGAAATGCAACTTGCCGCAACGGATACGGAAGCGGAAACGGACCAATGTCGAGCACGGGT
AGTCAGACTGCGGCATCGGATGTCCAAACGGTATTGATCCTGCAGGCTACTATGGTGTGGCACAAGGATC
AATGCGGTACGACGATTTGATGCAGATAAGCAGGCTGCGAAGTAGTAACTCTTGCGTAGAGAAAATGGCG
ACGGGTGGGCTGATAAGGGCGGTGATAAGCTTAATTGTCATCGCAGATAAGCACTGCTGTCTTGCATCCA
AGTCAGCGTCAGCAGAAATACGGGACTTCCGAAAGTATATGGCAAAATTAAAGAACTTGACTCTCCAGCA
ATGTTTTGCCCTGACCGTCGCTAAAACGTTACTACCCCTATACCCGTCTGTTTGTCCCAGCCCGAGGCAT
TAGGTCTGACTGACAGCACGGCGCCATGCGGGCTTGGGACGCCATGTCCGTCGCGTGATAAGGGTTGATC
CATGCAGCTACTATCCTTCCATCGTTCCATTCCCATCCTTGTCCTATCTCCATCCTTGAAACTTTACTAG
TTTAGTTGGATGCTCGAGCTTGCTCTCGGCTACTCCGTCGGCGCGCCTTGCGGCCGCCACCGCGGTGGAG
CTCCAATTCGCCCTATAGTGAGTCGTATTACGCGCGCTCACTGGCCGTCGTTTTACAACGTCGTGACTGG
GAAAACCCTGGCGTTACCCAACTTAATCGCCTTGCAGCACATCCCCCTTTCGCCAGCTGGCGTAATAGCG
AAGAGGCCCGCACCGATCGCCCTTCCCAACAGTTGCGCAGCCTGAATGGCGAATGGG
[124 nt withheld, positions 20008-20131]
C
[91 nt withheld, positions 20133-20223]
A
[49 nt withheld, positions 20225-20273]
CCTTTGACGTTGGAGTCCACGTTCTTT
[37 nt withheld, positions 20301-20337]
ACCCTATCTCGGTCTATTCTTTTGATTTATAAGGGATTTTGCCGATTTCGGCCTATTGGTTAAAAAATGA
GCTGATTTAACAAAAATTTAACGCGAATTTTAACAAAATATTAACGCTTACAATTTAG
Features (pLannotate 1.2.2; 25 found; start..end, strand, type, name):
     24..128     +  promoter       AmpR promoter: bla
    129..989     +  CDS            AmpR: β-lactamase; bla; confers resistance to ampicillin, carbenicillin, and related antibiotics
   1160..1748    +  rep_origin     ori: high-copy-number ColE1/pMB1/pBR322/pUC origin of replication
   1931..2023    +  CDS            lacI (fragment): lac repressor; lacI; The lac repressor binds to the lac operator to inhibit transcription in E. coli. This inhibition can be relieved by adding lactose or isopropyl-β-D-thiogalactopyranoside (IPTG).
   2036..2057    +  protein_bind   CAP binding site: CAP binding activates transcription in the presence of cAMP. E. coli catabolite activator protein
   2072..2102    +  promoter       lac promoter: promoter for the E. coli lac operon
   2106..2128    +  protein_bind   lac operator (fragment): The lac repressor binds to the lac operator to inhibit transcription in E. coli. This inhibition can be relieved by adding lactose or isopropyl-β-D-thiogalactopyranoside (IPTG). lac repressor encoded by lacI
   2171..2189    +  promoter       T3 promoter: promoter for bacteriophage T3 RNA polymerase
   2202..2243    -  misc_feature   MCS (fragment): pBluescript multiple cloning site
   2243..2750    +  promoter       gpdA promoter (fragment): gpdA; promoter from the Aspergillus nidulans glyceraldehyde-3-phosphate dehydrogenase gene (Punt et al., 1990)
   2799..2914    +  intron         gpdA intron: gpdA; intron from the Aspergillus nidulans glyceraldehyde-3-phosphate dehydrogenase gene (Punt et al., 1990)
   2932..3678    +  CDS            rtTA-Advanced: improved tetracycline-controlled transactivator In the Tet-On® system, rtTA-Advanced binds to the Tet-responsive element and stimulates transcription only in the presence of tetracycline or doxycycline.
   4026..4296    +  protein_bind   tetracycline response element: contains seven copies of the tetracycline operator tetO tetracycline repressor TetR
   4366..4481    +  intron         gpdA intron: gpdA; intron from the Aspergillus nidulans glyceraldehyde-3-phosphate dehydrogenase gene (Punt et al., 1990)
   4501..4626    +  CDS            LUCI_PHOPY (fragment): Experimental evidence at protein level: Swiss-Prot protein existence level 1. Produces green light with a wavelength of 562 nm. From Photinus pyralis (Common eastern firefly) (Lampyris pyralis).
   4700..6238    +  CDS            LUCI_PHOPY (fragment): Experimental evidence at protein level: Swiss-Prot protein existence level 1. Produces green light with a wavelength of 562 nm. From Photinus pyralis (Common eastern firefly) (Lampyris pyralis).
   6332..7675    +  CDS            kivr: BEA2_BEABA - Experimental evidence at protein level: Swiss-Prot protein existence level 1. Ketoisovalerate reductase; part of the gene cluster that mediates the biosynthesis of beauvericin (BEA), a non-ribosomal cyclic hexadepsipeptide that shows antibiotic, antifungal, insecticidal, and cancer cell antiproliferative and antihaptotactic activity (PubMed:18804027, PubMed:19105175, PubMed:27449895). Ketoisovalerate reductase BEA2 catalyzes the NADPH-specific reduction of ketoisovaleric acid to hydroxyisovalerate, a precursor for beauvericin biosynthesis (PubMed:19105175, PubMed:27449895). The no
   7742..17137   +  CDS            ESYN1: ESYN_FUSOX - Also known as ESYN From Fusarium oxysporum (Fusarium vascular wilt).
  17164..17558   +  terminator     trpC terminator (fragment): trpC; transcription terminator from the Aspergillus nidulans trpC gene (Punt et al., 1987)
  18240..19070   +  CDS            pyrG: PYRF_ASPNG - Also known as pyrA. Protein inferred from homology: Swiss-Prot protein existence level 3. From Aspergillus niger.
  19072..19143   +  CDS            pyrG (fragment): PYRF_ASPNG - Also known as pyrA. Protein inferred from homology: Swiss-Prot protein existence level 3. From Aspergillus niger.
  19790..19813   -  misc_feature   MCS (fragment): pBluescript multiple cloning site
  19822..19840   -  promoter       T7 promoter: promoter for bacteriophage T7 RNA polymerase
  19848..20003   +  CDS            lacZα (fragment): LacZα fragment of β-galactosidase; lacZ fragment
  20008..20436   +  rep_origin     f1 ori (sequence partly withheld): f1 bacteriophage origin of replication; arrow indicates direction of (+) strand synthesis
