>Addgene plasmid #106262 | pTS32.372 | addgene full sequence | sequence record 226501 | Addgene NGS Result
TCCCTATCAGTGATAGAGAAAAGTGAAAGTCGAGTTTACCACTCCCTATCAGTGATAGAGAAAAGTGAAA
GTCGAGTTTACCACTCCCTATCAGTGATAGAGAAAAGTGAAAGTCGAGTTTACCACTCCCTATCAGTGAT
AGAGAAAAGTGAAAGTCGAGTTTACCACTCCCTATCAGTGATAGAGAAAAGTGAAAGTCGAGTTTACCAC
TCCCTATCAGTGATAGAGAAAAGTGAAAGTCGAGTTTACCACTCCCTATCAGTGATAGAGAAAAGTGAAA
GTCGAGCTCCCCATCTTCAGTATATTCATCTTCCCATCCAAGAACCTTTATTTCCCCTAAGTAAGTACTT
TGCTACATCCATACTCCATCCTTCCCATCCCTTATTCCTTTGAACCTTTCAGTTCGAGCTTTCCCACTTC
ATCGCAGCTTGACTAACAGCTACCCCGCTTGAGCAGACATCACCGTTTAAACACCATGGAGGACGCCAAG
AACATCAAGAAGGGCCCCGCCCCCTTCTACCCCCTCGAGGACGGCACCGCCGGCGAGCAGCTCCACAAGG
CCATGAAGCGCTACGCCCTCGTCCCCGGCACCATCGCCTTCGTAGGTTTCCTCCAGCTCTCGCCTCCAGC
ACCCGAGGCACACCTCGGGCATCTTCACAACAACAGACACTGACATCTCATTCTCACAGACCGACGCCCA
CATCGAGGTCAACATCACCTACGCCGAGTACTTCGAGATGTCCGTCCGCCTCGCCGAGGCCATGAAGCGC
TACGGCCTCAACACCAACCACCGCATCGTCGTCTGCTCCGAGAACTCCCTCCAGTTCTTCATGCCCGTCC
TCGGCGCCCTCTTCATCGGCGTCGCCGTCGCCCCCGCCAACGACATCTACAACGAGCGCGAGCTCCTCAA
CTCCATGAACATCTCCCAGCCCACCGTCGTCTTCGTCTCCAAGAAGGGCCTCCAGAAGATCCTCAACGTC
CAGAAGAAGCTCCCCATCATCCAGAAGATCATCATCATGGACTCCAAGACCGACTACCAGGGCTTCCAGT
CCATGTACACCTTCGTCACCTCCCACCTCCCCCCCGGCTTCAGCGAGTACGACTTCGTCCCCGAGTCCTT
CGACCGCGACAAGACCATCGCCCTCATCATGAACTCCTCCGGCTCCACCGGCCTCCCCAAGGGCGTCGCC
CTCCCCCACCGCACCGCCTGCGTCCGCTTCTCCCACGCCCGCGACCCCATCTTCGGCAACCAGATCATCC
CCGACACCGCCATCCTCTCCGTCGTCCCCTTCCACCACGGCTTCGGCATGTTCACCACCCTCGGCTACCT
CATCTGCGGCTTCCGCGTCGTCCTCATGTACCGCTTCGAGGAGGAGCTCTTCCTCCGCTCCCTCCAGGAC
TACAAGATCCAGTCCGCCCTCCTCGTCCCCACCCTCTTCTCCTTCTTCGCCAAGTCCACCCTCATCGACA
AGTACGACCTCTCCAACCTCCACGAGATCGCCTCCGGCGGCGCCCCCCTCTCCAAGGAGGTCGGCGAGGC
CGTCGCCAAGCGCTTCCACCTCCCCGGCATCCGCCAGGGCTACGGCCTCACCGAGACCACCTCCGCCATC
CTCATCACCCCCGAGGGCGACGACAAGCCCGGCGCCGTCGGCAAGGTCGTCCCCTTCTTCGAGGCCAAGG
TCGTCGACCTCGACACCGGCAAGACCCTCGGCGTCAACCAGCGCGGCGAGCTCTGCGTCCGCGGCCCCAT
GATCATGTCCGGCTACGTCAACAACCCCGAGGCCACCAACGCCCTCATCGACAAGGACGGCTGGCTCCAC
TCCGGCGACATCGCCTACTGGGACGAGGACGAGCACTTCTTCATCGTCGACCGCCTCAAGTCCCTCATCA
AGTACAAGGGCTACCAGGTCGCCCCCGCCGAGCTCGAGTCCATCCTCCTCCAGCACCCCAACATCTTCGA
CGCCGGCGTCGCCGGCCTCCCCGACGACGACGCCGGCGAGCTCCCCGCCGCCGTCGTCGTCCTCGAGCAC
GGCAAGACCATGACCGAGAAGGAGATCGTCGACTACGTCGCCTCCCAGGTCACCACCGCCAAGAAGCTCC
GCGGCGGCGTCGTCTTCGTCGACGAGGTCCCCAAGGGCCTCACCGGCAAGCTCGACGCCCGCAAGATCCG
CGAGATCCTCATCAAGGCCAAGAAGGGCGGCAAGTCCAAGCTCGGCTCCGGCGCCACCAACTTCTCCCTC
CTGAAGCAGGCCGGTGACGTCGAGGAGAACCCCGGCCCCATGGAAAAGCCTGTGGCCTCACAAGTCCACC
CCAGCTGGCTAACAGCTCTTCTACCTGAATCCAGAATACCCCCCAAGCTGTTTGCCTGGTCCTCAGCCAA
CATCCGCCCAGCAAGCTCCTCCAAGCTCGGAGGCTCTGCCACCAACATCCACCATGCAGAGTGTTCACAT
CCAACCCCAAACTCCACAGCAAGCTCTGAGCAGCGCATCTTCATCGTTGGTCCCGGCAACATAGGTAGGC
TCTACGCAAGCCACATGGTCCGCCGCCCAAATCCCCTCCCCATCACTCTCGTCGTCCCCAGAAAGGAACT
CCTATCGCAATGGGCAGGCTGTGAAGGCGTGGGCCTTATAGACCCGGGTCGCGGCAAGGTCCTCAAAAGC
AAGCGCTTCACCGTCGAGTGGTGGACGGAGACTAGACCACAGTATGGTCCTGTGAGAGAGGTGGCAGACG
GAAAGAAGCTGCGCAACGTGTTCATATCCACAAAGGCATCCGCTGGGCTGGCCGAGGCAGATCGTCTTCG
TCGGTATTTGGGCAAGTGTAGTTCTGTCGTCTTTGCGCAGAACGGAGTATGCAAGCTGTGGCCTCCTCAT
GGGCCGTTATACGTCGCCGGTCGATACCCTCCTGGTGATGCTCCTACCTTCTCATCCTGCGTCGTGAATC
ATGGCGTTGCATCAGCGGGGCCTTTTCTGAGCATTCACGCAGCTCCGGCAGATGCATCCATCGGACCTGT
CCTCTGGCCTTCCCATCCGATGCCGCACAAGAAACCCCTGAACGACTTCTTCACAAGATACATTGCTACT
ACACCCTTCCTAAACACAAAGCAAGTTTCCTCTGGTGAGCTCTGGCTTATTCAGCTGGAGAAACTTGTTA
CCAATGCCGCCATCAACCCCCTCACAGCTTTGCTACGCTGCAAAACGGGACAGCTGTTCACAACCCATGA
CCCCACAGACCCTCTTACGCGCGTGCTGGACAGGTTGCTATGGCAGGCCAGCGCCGTGATTCAGGGTCTT
ATCAACCACGACGCGAGTGTCGACATCGTCGCTTCCTACGCCGAGCACCTCCACCAGACCGAACCAAGCA
GCGACTCAAGCCTTGTCGCAGTACGGACCAAGTTAACAGAGCGGTTCTCCCAGCCTACCTTGAGAGCGAA
GCTATTCGCCTTTGGTCGCAAGATATACGAGCATCGCAGCTCGATGCTTCAGGATGTTGAGGCCGGCAGG
AAAACGGAGATAAGAGATTTCAACGGGTGGGTTGTGGATATGGCGAGTTTTCTGGGGACGGGGCTGAATG
TGAGCGTGCATCAGAGTTTGATTGTGCTGATTGAACGCGGTGAGGTTTTGAACAAGGATGAGTTGGCTAG
GAGGACATTAGGCTCCGGCGCCACCAACTTCTCCCTCCTGAAGCAGGCCGGTGACGTCGAGGAGAACCCC
GGCCCCATGTCACTCCACACCCCAAGTGACGGTCAACAAGACCCAGCGTTAGCCTCCAAAACCCTCTGTG
AGCAAATCTCGCGAGCCCTCGGCCTCGGCCAGGACAAGATTGAGAATATCTTCCCAGGGACACCCTTCCA
GCGGGACGTCATAGACTGCGCCGCAGACGACAAGCAGCGCGCCGTGGGCCACGCTGTCTTTGAAATTCCC
AAAGATATAGACGCGGCCCGCCTGGCGGCTGCGTGGAAGGAGACCGTGCTTCACACCCCTGCTCTGCGGA
CCTGCACGTTTACGTCCAAATCTGGGGATGTGCTTCAGGTGGTCCTGAGAGATAGCTTTGTCTTTTCGTG
GATGTCTGGGCCGTCTGTGGATCTTAAGGAGGCGGTTGTGCAAGACGAGGCTGCTGCTGCTTTGGCTGGC
CCGCGCTGTAACCGCTTCGTCCTTCTTGAGGACCCTGATACAAAGGAACGTCAGCTCATCTGGACGTTCA
GCCATGCTCTCGTTGATAGTACCTTCCAGGAACGTATCCTTCGACGAGTCCTCAAAGCTTACAAGGATGC
CAATGACGAACATCCTCGCCAGTTCGAGACACCAGATTCTTCCCAGGCCACGCCCGAGGAGGATTTACAG
CCCAATCCATCCAAGATGCTCAAGATCCCTCAAGCCGCAGATATGGACCGTGCTGTTGAGTTTTGGAAGG
ATCATCTAAGTGGCCTGAATGCTTCTGCCTTCCCGCATTTGTCCTCTCATCTGTCTATGCCACATCCAGA
TGCCAAGGCAGAGCATAGAATCTCCTACTCGTCTTCAGCACAGCAAAAAATGTCCAGTGCTACTATTTGC
CGAACTGCCCTGGCAATTCTGTTATCTCGTTATACGCACTCTCCTGAAGCACTCTTTGGCATTGTAACTG
AGCAAACTCCTCTACTGGAGGAGCAACTCATGCTTGATGGCCCAACACGTACAGTCGTACCAATCCGCGT
ATCCTGTGCTTCTGAACAGTCAGTGTCAGATATCATGAGCACGATTGACTCCTACGATCAGACCATGCGG
CAGTTTGCCCACGCTGGTCTTCGCAACATCGCCAGTGCTGGAGACGATGAATCTGCCGCCTGCGGGTTCC
AGACCGTTCTCTTGGTCTCAGATGGAGACGCCCAGCCAGCATCTACTTGGGAAATTCTCAAGAAAACTGA
AGAGCCTGAGGGTTTCATCCCCTGTACGAACCGTGCTCTGCTTCTAAGTTGCCAGATGACCAGCTCTGGA
GCACACCTAACCGCCAGATACGACCAGAGTATCATCGACGCTGAGCAAATGGCCCGACTCCTGCGACAAC
TAGGCCATCTGATCCAAAATCTTCAAACCTCCACAGATCTACCCGTGGAAAAGGTGGACATGATGACGCA
AGAAGACTGGTTAGAGATTGAGAGGTGGAACTCAGACTCCATCGACGCACAAGACACGCTTATCCACAGC
GAGATGTTGAAGTGGACTTCTCAGTCGCCTAACAAAGCTGCCGTCGCCGCGTGGGATGGAGAGTGGACGT
ATGCTGAGCTGGACAATGTATCTTCGCGCCTGGCTCAGCATATCAACTCTATTGACCTGGGCAAGGAGCA
CGCGATAGTACCCATCTACTTTGAGAAATCGAAATGGGTCGTTGCTTCGATGCTGGCTGTGCTCAAGGCT
GGCCATGCGTTTACTCTCATTGACCCCAGTGATCCACCAGCTCGAACAGCACAGGTCGTGCAGCAAACCT
CTGCGACAGTTGCTCTTACTTCCAAGCTCCATCGCGAGACTGTTCAATCAACTGTCGGGCGCTGCATTGT
TGTCGACGAAGAGTTTGTCAAATCCCTCCCCCAGTCCAGCGAACTCTCAGCGTCTGTAAAGGCACATGAC
CTGGCATATGTCATCTTCACCTCGGGCAGCACAGGCATTCCAAAGGGAATCATGATTGAGCACCGCTCAT
TTTCATCCTGCGCCATCAAATTCGGTCCCGCGCTTGGAATAACCTCCGACACACGCGCTCTTCAGTTTGG
ATCTCATGCCTTTGGCGCGTGTATCCTCGAGATCATGACGACGCTCATCCACGGAGGCTGTGTCTGTATC
CCCTCTGACGATGACCGCATGAACAACGTCCTTGAGTTCATCAACCGGACTAACGTCAACTGGGTCATGG
CAACGCCTTCGTACATGGGGACATTCCAGCCAGAGGTTGTTCCTGGTTTGAAGACCTTGGTATTGGTAGG
TGAGCAGATGTCTGCTTCTGTGAATGAGGTCTGGGCTCCTCGTGTTCAACTCCTGAACGGTTACGGACAG
AGCGAGAGTTCTTCTATCTGCTGCGTAGCCAAGATCAGCCCTGGTTCATCTGAGCCAAACAATATTGGCC
ACGCAGTAGGCGCACATTCTTGGATCGTTGACCCTGAGGATCCCAATCGCTTGGCTCCCATCGGTGCCGT
TGGCGAGCTGGTCATCGAGAGTGCAGGTATCGCACGCGATTACATCGTTGCGCCAACTCAGGATAAGTCT
CCTTTCATTAAGACTGCTCCTACGTGGTATCCGGCCAAGCAGCTCCCGGACGGCTTCAAGATCTACAGAA
CAGGCGATCTTGCATGCTACGCATCTGATGGCAGTATAGTGTGCCTTGGCCGTATGGACTCCCAGGTCAA
GATCAGAGGACAGCGTGTTGAGCTGGGTGCAGTGGAGACTCATCTTCGACAGCAGATGCCTGATGATATG
ACCATCGTTGTTGAAGCTGTCAAGTTCTCTGATTCCTCCAGTACTACAGTTTTGACAGCCTTCTTGATTG
GTGCAGGGGAGAAGAACAGTCATATCTTGGACCAGCGTGCTACAAGGGAGATCAATGCCAAGATGGAGCA
AGTTCTTCCTCGCCATTCCATCCCCGCGTTCTACATCTCTATGAACAACCTCCCCCAAACAGCCACTGGT
AAGGTCGATCGACGAAAACTTCGTATCATGGGTAGCAAGATACTGAGCCAAAAGACGCATTCCACCCCAT
CTCAGCAGAGTCAGGCCGCCATCTCATCTGGAACCGACACAGAGACCAAGCTGGAGAGCATCTGGATCAC
AAGCTTGGACCTCGAGCCCGGCTCTGCAAACATGTCAGCTACATTCTTCGAGATGGGCGGAAACTCCATC
ATCGCAATCAAGATGGTCAACATGGCGCGCTCCAATGGCATAGAGCTTAAGGTCTCGGACATTTACCAGA
ACCCCACGCTCGCTGGTCTCAAGGCTATTGTCATTGGTACTTCGCTGCCATACAGCCTTATTCCCAAGGT
TACCCGCCAAGGCCCTGTTAGCGAGCAGTCTTATGCGCAAAACAGAATGTGGTTCCTGGATCAGTTGTCT
GAGGGTGCTTCATGGTATCTGATTCCTTTCGCTGTGCGCATGCGAGGTCCGGTGGATGTTGATGCGTTGA
CGCGTGCTTTGCTCGCTCTTGAACAGCGTCATGAGACACTACGAACTACATTTGAGAACCAAGATGGTGT
TGGAGTCCAGATCATCCATGATAGACTCTCCAAAGAGCTACAAGTCATCGATGCCTTGGATGGTGACGAG
GGTGGTCTCAAGACACTCTACAAAGTAGAGACCACCACATTCGACATCACATCCGAAGCAGGCTGGAGCT
CAACCCTCATCCGCCTCGGCAAAGACGATCACATTCTGTCTATCGTCATGCACCACATCATCTCCGACGG
CTGGTCCATCGACGTTCTCCGCCGCGAACTCATCCAACTCTACGCCGCCGCTCTGCAGGGCAAGGATCCT
TCCTCCGCACTAACCCCCCTACCCATCCAGTACAGCGACTTCGCCGTGTGGCAGAAGCAGGAGGCCCAAG
CAGCTGAGCACGAGAGGCAGCTCCAGTACTGGAAGAAGCAACTCGCAGATAGTTCACCTGCCAAGATCCC
TACCGACTTCCCCCGTCCAGATCTCCTGTCCGGTGACGCAGGCGTTGTGCCCGTTGCCATCGACGGCGAG
CTGTATCAGAAACTAAGGGGCTTCTGCAACAAGCACAACAGCACTGCCTTCTCCATCCTGCTCGCTGCTT
TCCGCGCGGCGCATTACCGTCTCACAGCCGTTGACGACGCCGTGATCGGCATCCCCATTGCAAACCGTAA
CCGCTGGGAGCTGGAGAACATGATTGGTTTCTTTGTCAACACGCAGTGTATGCGCATCGCCGTTGACGAG
ACGGATACATTTGAGAGTCTGGTGCGCCAGGTCAGATCTACCACTACAGCTGCGTTTGCGCACGAGGATG
TCCCCTTCGAGCGTGTCGTTTCAGCGCTTCAGCCTGGCCATAGAGATCTCTCGCGAACACCGCTGGCACA
GATAATGTTTGCTGTTCACTCGCAGAAGGACCTTGGACGTTTCGAGCTGGAGGGTATCCAGTCTGAGCCT
ATCGCCAGCAAGGCCTACACCAGATTCGATGTCGAGTTCCATCTGTTCCAACAGGCAGACGGACTGAAGG
GCAGTTGCAACTTTGCCACAGATCTCTTCAAGCCCGAAACTATCCAGAATGTTGTCAGCGTGTTTTTCCA
GATTCTACGCCATGGCCTTGACCAGCCTGAGACGTGTATCTCGGTTCTTCCACTGACTGATGGAGTCGAG
GAGCTTCGCAGGTTGGATCTGCTGGAAATCAAGAGGACTAACTACCCTCGCGATTCGAGCGTGGTAGATG
TCTTCCGCGAACAAGCTGCCGCCAACCCAGAGGTTATCGCTGTTACCGACTCATCTTCTCGTCTGACTTA
TGCAGAGCTGGACAATAAGTCTGAGCTGCTCTCACGATGGCTTCGACGACGTAACTTGACGCCAGAGACG
CTGGTCAGTGTTCTTGCTCCCCGGTCTTGCGAGACTATCGTTGCCTATGTTGGTATCCTCAAGGCGAACC
TGGCGTATCTTCCTCTTGACGTGAGGTCCCCGGTGACTCGTATGAAGGACATCTTGTCGAGCGTGTCTGG
AAACACCATAGTTCTTATGGGCTCTGGGGTAGAGGATCCTGGCTTTGACTTACCGCAACTAGAGCTCGTA
CGCATCACCGACACTTTCGATGAGACCATCGAGGACGTGCAAGACTCTCCCCAACCGTCTGCCACAAGCC
TCGCCTACGTCGTCTTCACATCCGGTTCAACTGGTAAACCCAAGGGCGTCATGATCGAGCACCGGGCCAT
TGTGCGTCTCGTCAAGAGTGACAACTTTCCTGGCTTCCCCTCCCCCGCTCGCATGTCAAATGTCTTCAAC
CCTGCCTTCGACGGAGCCATCTGGGAGATCAACTGGATGCTCCTGAACGGCGGAACAGTCGTCTGCATCG
ACTACCTGACCACCCTGGACGGCAAAGAGCTCGCTGCTGTGTTCGCCAAAGAGCGCGTCAACGCCGCCTT
CTTCGCACCTGCGATGCTCAAGCTTTACCTCGTTGATGCGCGCGAGGCTTTGAAGAATCTTGACTTCCTT
ATTGTTGGAGGTGAGAGGTTCGATACCAAGGAAGCCGTGGAGGCCATGCCGCTTGTGAGAGGCAAGATTG
CCAATATCTATGGTCCGACTGAGGCTGGAATAATCAGCACGTGCTATAACATCCCCAAGGATGAGGCTTA
CACCAATGGTGTTCCCATTGGTGGAAGTATCTACAACTCTGGTGCCTACGTCATGGATCCTAACCAGCAA
CTTGTCGGCCTTGGCGTCATGGGAGAGCTTGTTGTTACCGGAGACGGTGTTGGTCGAGGCTACACTAACC
CCGAGCTCAACAAGAACCGCTTCATCGACATCACCATCGAGGGCAAGACTTTCAAGGCTTACCGTACTGG
TGACCGGATGCGTGCACGAGTAGGCGACGGTCTCCTTGAGTTCTTCGGCCGCATGGACAACCAGTTCAAG
ATCCGCGGCAACCGTATCGAAGCAGGGGAAGTTGAGTCTGCCATGCTCAGCCTCAAGAATGTCCTTAACG
CCGCCATTGTCGTCCGCGGGGGCGGAGAAGATGAAGGGCCACTCGAGATGGTCGGATTCATCGTCGCGGA
CGACAAGAATGATACCACGGAGGAGGAAGAGACAGGCAACCAAGTTGAGGGCTGGCAGGACCATTTCGAG
AGTGGTATGTACTCGGATATCAGCACCGCCGTGGACCAATCTGCCATTGGAAACGACTTTAAGGGCTGGA
CTTCTATGTACGATGGTAAGGATATCGACAAGGGCGAGATGCAGGAGTGGTTGGACGACGCTATTCACAC
CCTGCATAACGGCCAGATCCCTCGCGATGTCCTCGAGATCGGTACCGGTAGTGGTATGATCCTGTTCAAC
CTCAACCCGGGCCTCAACAGCTACGTTGGTCTTGATCCATCCAAGTCAGCAGTCGAGTTCGTCAACAGAG
CCGTCGAGTCCTCTCCCAAGTTCGCAGGAAAAGCCAAGGTCCACGTCGGCATGGCCACAGACGTCAACAA
ACTCGGCGAAGTACACCCCGATCTCGTGGTCTTCAACTCCGTTGTTCAATACTTCCCCACACCCGAGTAT
CTCGCCGAGGTCATCGATGGCCTCATTGCCATCCCCAGCGTCAAGCGCATCTTCCTTGGCGATATCAGAT
CATATGCTACCAACGGACACTTCCTCGCCGCACGCGCCATCCACACGCTCGGCACCAATAACAACGCCAC
CAAGGATAGGGTGCGCCAGAAGATCCAGGAGCTGGAGGATCGAGAGGAAGAGTTTCTCGTTGAGCCTGCC
TTCTTCACCACTCTGAAGGAGCGACGTCCAGATGTTGTCAAGCATGTTGAGATCATCCCCAAGAACATGA
AGGCCACCAACGAACTCAGCGCCTATCGCTACACGGCTGTTGTGCATCTGCGGGATGAAACGGACGAACC
TGTGTATCATATTGAGAAGGATAGCTGGGTTGACTTTGAGGCGAAGCAGATGGACAAGACGGCTCTTCTT
GACCACCTGCGCCTCTCCAAGGATGCTATGAGTGTGGCGGTTAGCAACATCACCTACGCCCACACTGCCT
TTGAACGTCGTATCGTTGAGTCTCTCGATGAGGATAGCAAGGATGACACCAAGGGTACACTCGATGGTGC
AGCCTGGCTCTCAGCAGTTCGCTCCGAAGCCGAAAACCGCGCCTCACTCACCGTCCCCGACATCCTGGAG
ATCGCCAAAGAGGCTGGTTTCCGAGTTGAAGTCAGCGCTGCTCGCCAGTGGTCCCAAAGTGGTGCTTTAG
ACGCAGTCTTCCACCACTTTCCACCCTCCAGCACTGACCGCACTCTAATCCAGTTCCCCACGGACAACGA
GCTTCGATCATCACTCACCCTCGCCAACCGCCCTCTCCAGAAGCTGCAGCGCCGTCGTGCCGCTCTGCAA
GTCCGCGAGAAGCTCCAGACGCTGGTCCCGTCTTACATGGTTCCTCCGAATATCGTGGTGCTGGACACGA
TGCCTCTCAATACTAACGGCAAGATCGACAGAAAGGAGCTTACGCGTAGAGCACGAACACTGCCGAAGCA
GCAGACTGCGGCGCCTGTGCCGGACTTCCCTATCTCTGATATCGAGATCACGCTGTGCGAGGAGGCAACT
GAGGTCTTTGGAATGAAGGTTGAAATCAGCGATCACTTCTTCCAGCTCGGCGGTCACTCTCTCCTCGCTA
CGAAACTCATTTCTCGCATCCAGCACCGTCTCCATGTGCGGGTTACTGTGAAGGACGTATTCGACAGCCC
TGTCTTTGCCGATCTGGCAGTCATCATCCGTCAAGGACTTGCTATGCAGAACCCTGTTGCTGAAGGACAG
GACAAGCAAGGCTGGTCCTCGAGAGTTGCCCCTCGTACAGAAGTCGAGAAGATGCTGTGCGAGGAGTTCG
CAGCTGGTCTTGGTGTCCCGGTTGGTATCACTGACAACTTCTTCGATCTCGGTGGTCACTCGCTCATGGC
TACTAAGCTAGCTGTGCGAATTGGCCGTCGCCTTGATACCGCCATCACAGTCAAGGACATCTTCGACTAC
CCTGTGCTTTTCCAATTGGCGAAGAAGTTGGAGTCTTCGCATTCCAAGAGCTACGAGGAGTCTGGCGACG
ATATCCAGATGGCCGATTACACTGCATTCCAGCTCCTCGATCTGGAAGACCCCCAAGACTTTGTTCAGTC
CCAGATTCGGCCTCAACTGGACTCCTGCTACGGCACCATCCAGGATGTCTACCCGTCTACGCAGATGCAA
AAGGCCTTCCTCTTCGATCCCACGACCGGCGAGCCCCGAGGTCTTGTGCCTTTCTATATCGACTTCCCCA
GCAATGCAGATGCCGAGACCCTCACCAAGGCTATCGGAGCTCTAGTTGACAAGCTCGATATGTTCAGAAC
TGTCTTCCTGGAGGCCGCAGGCGATCTGTACCAAGTTGTCGTTGAGCACCTCAACTTGCCTATTGAGACC
ATCGAGACTGAGAAGAACGTCAACACTGCAACCGGTGACTACCTGGATGTTCATGGAAAGGACCCTGTCC
GTCTAGGCCACCCGTGCATCCAATTCGCCATCCTGAAGACTGCCTCCTCTGTACGTGTTCTCCTGCGAAT
GTCCCACGCTCTGTATGATGGTTTGAGTTTTGAGTACATCGTCCGTGGTCTCCACGTTCTCTACAGCGGT
AGAAACCTCCCCCCACCAACACAGTTTGCGCGATACATGCAGTATGCTGCACACAGTCGTGAAGAAGGTT
ATCCCTTCTGGCGCGAGGTTCTGCAGAACGCGCCCATGACAGTTCTACACGACACCAATAACGGTATGTC
TGAGCAAGAGATGCCAGCCTCCAAGGCGGTACACCTGTCAGAGGTCGTCAACGTTCCAGCGCAAGCTATT
CGAAACAGTACCAACACCCAAGCGACCGTCTTCAACACCGCCTGTGCCCTTGTCCTAGCCAAGGAATCCG
GCTCACAGGATGTCGTCTTCGGCCGTATTGTCTCTGGTCGACAAGGTCTACCAGTCGTCTGGCAGGACAT
CATCGGCCCCTGCACAAACGCCGTGCCCGTCCACGCACGCGTCGACGATGGAAACCCCCAACGCATCATC
CGCGACCTACGCGACCAATACCTCCGCACTCTGCCCTTCGAATCGCTTGGCTTCGAGGAAATCAAGCGTA
ACTGCACGGACTGGCCCGAAGAATTGACCAACTTCTCTGTCTGCGTGACGTACCACAACTTCGAGTACCA
CCCCGAGAGCGAAGTTGACAACCAAAAGGTTGAGATGGGAGTTTTGGCAAAGTATGTTGAGTTGAGTGAA
AACGAGCCGCTGTACGATCTTGCTATTGCGGGAGAGGTTGAGGCGGATGGAGTTAACCTGAAGGTCACTG
TTGTTGCAAAGGCAAGGCTTTACAATGAGGCGAGGATTAGACATGTGCTTGAGGAAGTTTGCAAAACTTT
CAATGGTTTGAACGAGGCTTTGTAAGTTTAAACAGTAGATGCCGACCGGGATCCACTTAACGTTACTGAA
ATCATCAAACAGCTTGACGAATCTGGATATAAGATCGTTGGTGTCGATGTCAGCTCCGGAGTTGAGACAA
ATGGTGTTCAGGATCTCGATAAGATACGTTCATTTGTCCAAGCAGCAAAGAGTGCCTTCTAGTGATTTAA
TAGCTCCATGTCAACAAGAATAAAACGCGTTTCGGGTTTACCTCTTCCAGATACAGCTCATCTGCAATGC
ATTAATGCATTGGACCTCGCAACCCTAGTACGCCCTTCAGGCTCCGGCGAAGCAGAAGAATAGCTTAGCA
GAGTCTATTTTCATTTTCGGGAGACGAGATCAAGCAGATCAACGGTCGTCAAGAGACCTACGAGACTGAG
GAATCCGCTCTTGGCTCCACGCGGGCGCGCCTCGGTCGCTCACTGTTCCTTTACGGATATGTGTACTCCG
GCAAGCCGCGGGGTCGCGGTCGTTTGTACGGCAGCTTCTACTTGCTTGCACAGGGAGCTCTCTGGGGCTT
GACGTCTTTTGGAGTTGCGAGGGAGTTGATTTCCTACTTCTAAGTTTGGACTGAATCCGTGGTGTGATTG
AGGTGATTGGCGATGTTTGGCTATACCAGCTATATGTAATAATCTCTACTGTATACTACTATTCAACGCA
TTTTACTATGCGTGCTGCTAGGGTCGGCAATGACAATGGCAATCTGACTGACGTGGTCTATTTCTCCATG
TGCAGCAGGGAATACGAGCTCCAATGGACCTCGGGAGTGGCACAGTCAATGGCAAGGAAACTCCGCCTTT
GCAGGTGTGGCTGAACCCCACGGGTCGGAGGCGGAGCAATCCACCCCCGATGTGGCTGGTGCGTGGAGGG
GCTCGCGATGATTTTACTGAGCTTGCTTTTCTTGTCGACATTGAACATTGTCCTTGGTCTTCCTTCAGAT
TTAAGGGTCAGTCACTGCTACATTTCTCAGTAGTATCCGCGCACGTCTCTGGATTTACGAATCAGGGTCC
ACCAGTCGAAACTTCGAACTACTCTCATTATACAATCCTCTTTCCATTCCCGCATTAACCCCTCCATCAA
CACCATGTCCTCCAAGTCGCAATTGACCTACACTGCCCGTGCCAGCAAGCATCCCAATGCTCTGGCGAAG
AGGCTGTTCGAGATTGCCGAGGCCAAGAAGACCAATGTGACTGTCTCGGCTGACGTTACCACCACTAAGG
AGCTACTAGATCTTGCTGACCGTAGGCCGACCCGCTACTCTGCCTGATTATGCTGCATGCAAACTTATTA
ACGGTGATACCGGACTGCAGGTCTCGGTCCCTACATTGCCGTGATCAAAACCCACATCGATATCCTCTCT
GATTTCAGCAACGAGACCATTGAGGGACTTAAGGCTCTCGCGCAGAAGCACAACTTTCTCATCTTCGAGG
ACCGCAAGTTCATTGACATCGGCAACACGGTCCAGAAGCAATACCACGGCGGTACCCTCCGTATCTCGGA
ATGGGCCCACATCATCAACTGCAGCATTCTCCCTGGTGAGGGTATCGTCGAGGCTCTCGCTCAGACGGCG
TCTGCACCGGACTTCGCATACGGCCCCGAACGCGGTCTGTTGATCTTGGCAGAGATGACCTCTAAGGGCT
CCTTGGCTACCGGCCAGTACACTACTTCCTCGGTCGATTATGCCCGGAAATACAAGAACTTCGTTATGGG
ATTCGTGTCGACGCGCGCGTTGGGTGAGGTGCAGTCGGAAGTCAGCTCTCCTTCGGATGAGGAGGACTTT
GTGGTCTTCACGACTGGTGTGAACATTTCTTCCAAGGGAGATAAGCTTGGTCAGCAGTACCAGACGCCCG
GATCGGCTATCGGCCGGGGTGCTGACTTCATTATCGCGGGTCGCGGTATCTACGCCGCGCCGGATCGATC
CGGTGCAGGCTGCGCAACAGTATCAGAAGGAGGGGTGGGAAGCCTACCTGGCCCGTGTCGGCGGAAACTA
ATACTATAAAAGGAGGATCGAAGTTCTGATGGTTATGAATGATATAGAAATGCAACTTGCCGCAACGGAT
ACGGAAGCGGAAACGGACCAATGTCGAGCACGGGTAGTCAGACTGCGGCATCGGATGTCCAAACGGTATT
GATCCTGCAGGCTACTATGGTGTGGCACAAGGATCAATGCGGTACGACGATTTGATGCAGATAAGCAGGC
TGCGAAGTAGTAACTCTTGCGTAGAGAAAATGGCGACGGGTGGCTGATAAGGGCGGTGATAAGCTTAATT
GTCATCGCAGATAAGCACTGCTGTCTTGCATCCAAGTCAGCGTCAGCAGAAATACGGGACTTCCGAAAGT
ATATGGCAAAATTAAAGAACTTGACTCTCCAGCAATGTTTTGCCCTGACCGTCGCTAAAACGTTACTACC
CCTATACCCGTCTGTTTGTCCCAGCCCGAGGCATTAGGTCTGACTGACAGCACGGCGCCATGCGGGCTTG
GGACGCCATGTCCGTCGCGTGATAAGGGTTGATCCATGCAGCTACTATCCTTCCATCGTTCCATTCCCAT
CCTTGTCCTATCTCCATCCTTGAAACTTTACTAGTTTAGTTGGATGCTCGAGCTTGCTCTCGGCTACTCC
GTCGGCGCGCCTTGCGGCCGCCACCGCGGTGGAGCTCCAATTCGCCCTATAGTGAGTCGTATTACAATTC
ACTGGCCGTCGTTTTACAACGTCGTGACTGGGAAAACCCTGGCGTTACCCAACTTAATCGCCTTGCAGCA
CATCCCCCTTTCGCCAGCTGGCGTAATAGCGAAGAGGCCCGCACCGATCGCCCTTCCCAACAGTTGCGCA
GCCTGAATGGCGAATGGAAATTGCA
[117 nt withheld, positions 15986-16102]
C
[91 nt withheld, positions 16104-16194]
A
[49 nt withheld, positions 16196-16244]
CCTTTGACGTTGGAGTCCACGTTCTTT
[37 nt withheld, positions 16272-16308]
ACCCTATCTCGGTCTATTCTTTTGATTTATAAGGGATTTTGCCGATTTCGGCCTATTGGTTAAAAAATGA
GCTGATTTAACAAAAATTTAACGCGAATTTTAACAAAATATTAACGCTTACAATTTCCGTGGCACTTTTC
GGGGAAATGTGCGCGGAACCCCTATTTGTTTATTTTTCTAAATACATTCAAATATGTATCCGCTCATGAG
ACAATAACCCTGATAAATGCTTCAATAATATTGAAAAAGGAAGAGTATGAGTATTCAACATTTCCGTGTC
GCCCTTATTCCCTTTTTTGCGGCATTTTGCCTTCCTGTTTTTGCTCACCCAGAAACGCTGGTGAAAGTAA
AAGATGCTGAAGATCAGTTGGGTGCACGAGTGGGTTACATCGAACTGGATCTCAACAGCGGTAAGATCCT
TGAGAGTTTTCGCCCCGAAGAACGTTTTCCAATGATGAGCACTTTTAAAGTTCTGCTATGTGGCGCGGTA
TTATCCCGTATTGACGCCGGGCAAGAGCAACTCGGTCGCCGCATACACTATTCTCAGAATGACTTGGTTG
AGTACTCACCAGTCACAGAAAAGCATCTTACGGATGGCATGACAGTAAGAGAATTATGCAGTGCTGCCAT
AACCATGAGTGATAACACTGCGGCCAACTTACTTCTGACAACGATCGGAGGACCGAAGGAGCTAACCGCT
TTTTTGCACAACATGGGGGATCATGTAACTCGCCTTGATCGTTGGGAACCGGAGCTGAATGAAGCCATAC
CAAACGACGAGCGTGACACCACGATGCCTGTAGCAATGGCAACAACGTTGCGCAAACTATTAACTGGCGA
ACTACTTACTCTAGCTTCCCGGCAACAATTAATAGACTGGATGGAGGCGGATAAAGTTGCAGGACCACTT
CTGCGCTCGGCCCTTCCGGCTGGCTGGTTTATTGCTGATAAATCTGGAGCCGGTGAGCGTGGGTCTCGCG
GTATCATTGCAGCACTGGGGCCAGATGGTAAGCCCTCCCGTATCGTAGTTATCTACACGACGGGGAGTCA
GGCAACTATGGATGAACGAAATAGACAGATCGCTGAGATAGGTGCCTCACTGATTAAGCATTGGTAACTG
TCAGACCAAGTTTACTCATATATACTTTAGATTGATTTAAAACTTCATTTTTAATTTAAAAGGATCTAGG
TGAAGATCCTTTTTGATAATCTCATGACCAAAATCCCTTAACGTGAGTTTTCGTTCCACTGAGCGTCAGA
CCCCGTAGAAAAGATCAAAGGATCTTCTTGAGATCCTTTTTTTCTGCGCGTAATCTGCTGCTTGCAAACA
AAAAAACCACCGCTACCAGCGGTGGTTTGTTTGCCGGATCAAGAGCTACCAACTCTTTTTCCGAAGGTAA
CTGGCTTCAGCAGAGCGCAGATACCAAATACTGTTCTTCTAGTGTAGCCGTAGTTAGGCCACCACTTCAA
GAACTCTGTAGCACCGCCTACATACCTCGCTCTGCTAATCCTGTTACCAGTGGCTGCTGCCAGTGGCGAT
AAGTCGTGTCTTACCGGGTTGGACTCAAGACGATAGTTACCGGATAAGGCGCAGCGGTCGGGCTGAACGG
GGGGTTCGTGCACACAGCCCAGCTTGGAGCGAACGACCTACACCGAACTGAGATACCTACAGCGTGAGCT
ATGAGAAAGCGCCACGCTTCCCGAAGGGAGAAAGGCGGACAGGTATCCGGTAAGCGGCAGGGTCGGAACA
GGAGAGCGCACGAGGGAGCTTCCAGGGGGAAACGCCTGGTATCTTTATAGTCCTGTCGGGTTTCGCCACC
TCTGACTTGAGCGTCGATTTTTGTGATGCTCGTCAGGGGGGCGGAGCCTATGGAAAAACGCCAGCAACGC
GGCCTTTTTACGGTTCCTGGCCTTTTGCTGGCCTTTTGCTCACATGTTCTTTCCTGCGTTATCCCCTGAT
TCTGTGGATAACCGTATTACCGCCTTTGAGTGAGCTGATACCGCTCGCCGCAGCCGAACGACCGAGCGCA
GCGAGTCAGTGAGCGAGGAAGCGGAAGAGCGCCCAATACGCAAACCGCCTCTCCCCGCGCGTTGGCCGAT
TCATTAATGCAGCTGGCACGACAGGTTTCCCGACTGGAAAGCGGGCAGTGAGCGCAACGCAATTAATGTG
AGTTAGCTCACTCATTAGGCACCCCAGGCTTTACACTTTATGCTTCCGGCTCGTATGTTGTGTGGAATTG
TGAGCGGATAACAATTTCACACAGGAAACAGCTATGACCATGATTACGCCAAGCTCGAAATTAACCCTCA
CTAAAGGGAACAAAAGCTGGTACCGGGCCCCCCCTCGAGGTCGACGGTATCGATAAGCTTCGGAGAATAT
GGAGCTTCATCGAATCACCGGCAGTAAGCGAAGGAGAATGTGAAGCCAGGGGTGTATAGCCGTCGGCGAA
ATAGCATGCCATTAACCTAGGTACAGAAGTCCAATTGCTTCCGATCTGGTAAAAGATTCACGAGATAGTA
CCTTCTCCGAAGTAGGTAGAGCGAGTACCCGGCGCGTAAGCTCCCTAATTGGCCCATCCGGCATCTGTAG
GGCGTCCAAATATCGTGCCTCTCCTGCTTTGCCCGGTGTATGAAACCGGAAAGGCCGCTCAGGAGCTGGC
CAGCGGCGCAGACCGGGAACACAAGCTGGCAGTCGACCCATCCGGTGCTCTGCACTCGACCTGCTGAGGT
CCCTCAGTCCCTGGTAGGCAGCTTTGCCCCGTCTGTCCGCCCGGTGTGTCGGCGGGGTTGACAAGGTCGT
TGCGTCAGTCCAACATTTGTTGCCATATTTTCCTGCTCTCCCCACCAGCTGCTCTTTTCTTTTCTCTTTC
TTTTCCCATCTTCAGTATATTCATCTTCCCATCCAAGAACCTTTATTTCCCCTAAGTAAGTACTTTGCTA
CATCCATACTCCATCCTTCCCATCCCTTATTCCTTTGAACCTTTCAGTTCGAGCTTTCCCACTTCATCGC
AGCTTGACTAACAGCTACCCCGCTTGAGCAGACATCACCGAATTCACCATGTCTAGACTGGACAAGAGCA
AAGTCATAAACGGCGCTCTGGAATTACTCAATGGAGTCGGTATCGAAGGCCTGACGACAAGGAAACTCGC
TCAAAAGCTGGGAGTTGAGCAGCCTACCCTGTACTGGCACGTGAAGAACAAGCGGGCCCTGCTCGATGCC
CTGCCAATCGAGATGCTGGACAGGCATCATACCCACTTCTGCCCCCTGGAAGGCGAGTCATGGCAAGACT
TTCTGCGGAACAACGCCAAGTCATTCCGCTGTGCTCTCCTCTCACATCGCGACGGGGCTAAAGTGCATCT
CGGCACCCGCCCAACAGAGAAACAGTACGAAACCCTGGAAAATCAGCTCGCGTTCCTGTGTCAGCAAGGC
TTCTCCCTGGAGAACGCACTGTACGCTCTGTCCGCCGTGGGCCACTTTACACTGGGCTGCGTATTGGAGG
AACAGGAGCATCAAGTAGCAAAAGAGGAAAGAGAGACACCTACCACCGATTCTATGCCCCCACTTCTGAG
ACAAGCAATTGAGCTGTTCGACCGGCAGGGAGCCGAACCTGCCTTCCTTTTCGGCCTGGAACTAATCATA
TGTGGCCTGGAGAAACAGCTAAAGTGCGAAAGCGGCGGGCCGGCCGACGCCCTTGACGATTTTGACTTAG
ACATGCTCCCAGCCGATGCCCTTGACGACTTTGACCTTGATATGCTGCCTGCTGACGCTCTTGACGATTT
TGACCTTGACATGCTCCCCGGGTAACTAAGTAAGGATCCACTAGTACAGCAGAAGAATCTCTCTCCGCTG
TTGCTTCAGTGTCTGCCATGCATTAACTTCATCCTACTGTCCTACCCGCAGTACCCATTCACATTTGCGG
CAGATACCAGGTTGTTTTCTATTCCCTCGGTTCTTCAGTTCTTCAGATATTACATTACTCGAGAAATTGG
CGGCGATGCAGGAGTTTGGTTGGTTTTAATTGTTTCAGTCTCCTTGACCTGATTTGTATGACATGCAATG
TTTCGACGGAAGACTATCTCGGTGAATATACGTCATGAATCATGCGGCCGCGCGTATCACGAGGCCCTTT
CGTCTTCACTCGAGTTTACCAC
Features (pLannotate 1.2.2; 25 found; start..end, strand, type, name):
      1..271     +  protein_bind   tetracycline response element: contains seven copies of the tetracycline operator tetO tetracycline repressor TetR
    341..456     +  intron         gpdA intron: gpdA; intron from the Aspergillus nidulans glyceraldehyde-3-phosphate dehydrogenase gene (Punt et al., 1990)
    476..601     +  CDS            LUCI_PHOPY (fragment): Experimental evidence at protein level: Swiss-Prot protein existence level 1. Produces green light with a wavelength of 562 nm. From Photinus pyralis (Common eastern firefly) (Lampyris pyralis).
    675..2213    +  CDS            LUCI_PHOPY (fragment): Experimental evidence at protein level: Swiss-Prot protein existence level 1. Produces green light with a wavelength of 562 nm. From Photinus pyralis (Common eastern firefly) (Lampyris pyralis).
   2307..3650    +  CDS            kivr: BEA2_BEABA - Experimental evidence at protein level: Swiss-Prot protein existence level 1. Ketoisovalerate reductase; part of the gene cluster that mediates the biosynthesis of beauvericin (BEA), a non-ribosomal cyclic hexadepsipeptide that shows antibiotic, antifungal, insecticidal, and cancer cell antiproliferative and antihaptotactic activity (PubMed:18804027, PubMed:19105175, PubMed:27449895). Ketoisovalerate reductase BEA2 catalyzes the NADPH-specific reduction of ketoisovaleric acid to hydroxyisovalerate, a precursor for beauvericin biosynthesis (PubMed:19105175, PubMed:27449895). The no
   3717..13112   +  CDS            ESYN1: ESYN_FUSOX - Also known as ESYN From Fusarium oxysporum (Fusarium vascular wilt).
  13139..13533   +  terminator     trpC terminator (fragment): trpC; transcription terminator from the Aspergillus nidulans trpC gene (Punt et al., 1987)
  14215..15045   +  CDS            pyrG: PYRF_ASPNG - Also known as pyrA. Protein inferred from homology: Swiss-Prot protein existence level 3. From Aspergillus niger.
  15047..15118   +  CDS            pyrG (fragment): PYRF_ASPNG - Also known as pyrA. Protein inferred from homology: Swiss-Prot protein existence level 3. From Aspergillus niger.
  15764..15787   -  misc_feature   MCS (fragment): pBluescript multiple cloning site
  15796..15814   -  promoter       T7 promoter: promoter for bacteriophage T7 RNA polymerase
  15817..15974   +  CDS            lacZα (fragment): LacZα fragment of β-galactosidase; lacZ fragment
  15986..16434   +  rep_origin     f1 ori (sequence partly withheld): f1 bacteriophage origin of replication; arrow indicates direction of (+) strand synthesis
  16460..16564   +  promoter       AmpR promoter: bla
  16565..17425   +  CDS            AmpR: β-lactamase; bla; confers resistance to ampicillin, carbenicillin, and related antibiotics
  17596..18184   +  rep_origin     ori: high-copy-number ColE1/pMB1/pBR322/pUC origin of replication
  18367..18459   +  CDS            lacI (fragment): lac repressor; lacI; The lac repressor binds to the lac operator to inhibit transcription in E. coli. This inhibition can be relieved by adding lactose or isopropyl-β-D-thiogalactopyranoside (IPTG).
  18472..18493   +  protein_bind   CAP binding site: CAP binding activates transcription in the presence of cAMP. E. coli catabolite activator protein
  18508..18538   +  promoter       lac promoter: promoter for the E. coli lac operon
  18542..18564   +  protein_bind   lac operator (fragment): The lac repressor binds to the lac operator to inhibit transcription in E. coli. This inhibition can be relieved by adding lactose or isopropyl-β-D-thiogalactopyranoside (IPTG). lac repressor encoded by lacI
  18607..18625   +  promoter       T3 promoter: promoter for bacteriophage T3 RNA polymerase
  18637..18678   -  misc_feature   MCS (fragment): pBluescript multiple cloning site
  18678..19185   +  promoter       gpdA promoter (fragment): gpdA; promoter from the Aspergillus nidulans glyceraldehyde-3-phosphate dehydrogenase gene (Punt et al., 1990)
  19234..19349   +  intron         gpdA intron: gpdA; intron from the Aspergillus nidulans glyceraldehyde-3-phosphate dehydrogenase gene (Punt et al., 1990)
  19367..20113   +  CDS            rtTA-Advanced: improved tetracycline-controlled transactivator In the Tet-On® system, rtTA-Advanced binds to the Tet-responsive element and stimulates transcription only in the presence of tetracycline or doxycycline.
