[The description below was written by a language model from this plasmid's Addgene catalogue record and pLannotate feature annotations shown in this document.]
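Description:
pTS32.372 is a roughly 20.5 kb fungal expression plasmid built on the pVG2.2 Tet-On backbone and designed for polycistronic gene expression in Aspergillus niger. It retains a pBluescript-type bacterial framework, with a high-copy ColE1/pUC origin, an f1 origin, ampicillin resistance (bla) for selection in E. coli, and remnants of the lacZα/MCS region flanked by T3 and T7 promoters. For the fungal host it carries the A. niger pyrG gene, an auxotrophic marker that restores uridine prototrophy in pyrG-deficient recipients. No fungal replication origin is annotated.

The plasmid contains both halves of the Tet-On system. A fragment of the Aspergillus nidulans gpdA promoter with its intron drives constitutive expression of the rtTA-Advanced transactivator. In the presence of doxycycline or tetracycline, rtTA binds a downstream response element of seven tetO copies, which is followed by a second annotated gpdA intron segment, and switches on the payload. That payload is a single open reading frame, luc-P2A-ekivR-P2A-esyn1, ended by the A. nidulans trpC terminator. It encodes firefly luciferase, a ketoisovalerate reductase (annotated by similarity to the Beauveria bassiana enzyme that supplies hydroxyisovalerate), and the very large Fusarium oxysporum enniatin synthetase ESYN1. The P2A peptides are not separately annotated, but the short gaps between the coding regions fit their placement. They cause ribosomal skipping, so one transcript yields three separate proteins. The construct serves to test how well 2A-based polycistronic expression works in A. niger, with luciferase occupying the first position as a quantifiable reporter alongside two depsipeptide biosynthesis genes. The depositor and sequencing-derived records show the same features in the same order and differ by only a few nucleotides in length.
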