Addgene plasmid #106262: pTS32.372
Purpose: Polycistronic expression of luc, ekivR, esyn1 using P2A
Depositing lab: Vera Meyer. Publication: Polycistronic gene expression in Aspergillus niger. Schuetze T, Meyer V. Microb Cell Fact. 2017 Sep 25;16(1):162. doi: 10.1186/s12934-017-0780-z. PubMed 28946884.
Backbone
  Vector backbone: pVG2.2
  Backbone manufacturer: Meyer et al. 2011 (PMID: 21378046)
  Backbone size w/o insert (bp): 7814
  Vector type: Luciferase, Synthetic Biology
  Selectable markers: pyrG
Growth in bacteria
  Bacterial resistance: Ampicillin, 100 μg/mL
  Growth temperature: 37°C
  Growth strain: DH5alpha
  Growth instructions: Grow for 2 days on agar
  Copy number: High Copy
Gene/Insert
  Gene/Insert name: luc-P2A-ekivR-P2A-esyn1
  Promoter: Tet-On
  Cloning method: Gibson Cloning
  Sequencing primers: 5′ AAAGTCGAGCTCCCCATC; 3′ GCTGACATCGACACCAAC
Terms and licenses: Academic/Nonprofit Terms; Industry Terms: Not Available to Industry
How to cite: pTS32.372 was a gift from Vera Meyer (Addgene plasmid # 106262 ; http://n2t.net/addgene:106262 ; RRID:Addgene_106262)
